>Addgene plasmid #202108 | pL0_AC-51183 | addgene full sequence | sequence record 405432 | Addgene NGS Result
ATGCGAGTAATGAGCTCGGCACAAAATCACCACTCGATACAGGCAGCCCATCAGTCCGGGACGGCGTCAG
CGGGAGAGCCGTTGTAAGGCGGCAGACTTTGCTCATGTTACCGATGCTATTCGGAAGAACGGCAACTAAG
CTGCCGGGTTTGAAACACGGATGATCTCGCGGAGGGTAGCATGTTGATTGTAACGATGACAGAGCGTTGC
TGCCTGTGATCACCGCTCCTCTAGAGTCGACTTGCAGGCATGCAAGCTTAGCAAGCGAACCGGAATTGCC
AGCTGGGGCGCCCTCTGGTAAGGTTGGGAAGCCCTGCAAAGTAAACTGGATGGCTTTCTTGCCGCCAAGG
ATCTGATGGCGCAGGGGATCAATATCTGATCAAGAGACAGGATGAGGATCGTTTCGCATGAGGGAAGCGG
TGATCGCCGAAGTATCGACTCAACTATCAGAGGTAGTTGGCGTCATCGAGCGCCATCTCGAACCGACGTT
GCTGGCCGTACATTTGTACGGCTCCGCAGTGGATGGCGGCCTGAAGCCACACAGTGATATTGATTTGCTG
GTTACGGTGACCGTAAGGCTTGATGAAACAACGCGGCGAGCTTTGATCAACGACCTTTTGGAAACTTCGG
CTTCCCCTGGAGAGAGTGAGATTCTCCGCGCTGTAGAAGTCACCATTGTTGTGCACGACGACATCATTCC
GTGGCGTTATCCAGCTAAGCGCGAACTGCAATTTGGAGAATGGCAGCGCAATGACATTCTTGCTGGTATC
TTCGAGCCAGCCACGATCGACATTGATCTGGCTATCTTGCTGACAAAAGCAAGAGAACATAGCGTTGCCT
TGGTAGGTCCAGCGGCGGAGGAACTCTTTGATCCGGTTCCTGAACAGGATCTATTTGAGGCGCTAAATGA
AACCTTAACGCTATGGAACTCGCCGCCCGACTGGGCTGGCGATGAGCGAAATGTAGTGCTTACGTTGTCC
CGCATTTGGTACAGCGCAGTAACCGGCAAAATCGCGCCGAAGGATGTCGCTGCCGACTGGGCAATGGAGC
GCCTGCCGGCCCAGTATCAGCCCGTCATACTTGAAGCTAGACAGGCTTATCTTGGACAAGAAGAAGATCG
CTTGGCCTCGCGCGCAGATCAGTTGGAAGAATTTGTCCACTACGTGAAAGGCGAGATCACCAAGGTAGTC
GGCAAATAATAATCACCTAGAATGCATGACCAAAATCCCTTAACGTGAGTTTTCGTTCCACTGAGCGTCA
GACCCCGTAGAAAAGATCAAAGGATCTTCTTGAGATCCTTTTTTTCTGCGCGTAATCTGCTGCTTGCAAA
CAAAAAAACCACCGCTACCAGCGGTGGTTTGTTTGCCGGATCAAGAGCTACCAACTCTTTTTCCGAAGGT
AACTGGCTTCAGCAGAGCGCAGATACCAAATACTGTTCTTCTAGTGTAGCCGTAGTTAGGCCACCACTTC
AAGAACTCTGTAGCACCGCCTACATACCTCGCTCTGCTAATCCTGTTACCAGTGGCTGCTGCCAGTGGCG
ATAAGTCGTGTCTTACCGGGTTGGACTCAAGACGATAGTTACCGGATAAGGCGCAGCGGTCGGGCTGAAC
GGGGGGTTCGTGCACACAGCCCAGCTTGGAGCGAACGACCTACACCGAACTGAGATACCTACAGCGTGAG
CTATGAGAAAGCGCCACGCTTCCCGAAGGGAGAAAGGCGGACAGGTATCCGGTAAGCGGCAGGGTCGGAA
CAGGAGAGCGCACGAGGGAGCTTCCAGGGGGAAACGCCTGGTATCTTTATAGTCCTGTCGGGTTTCGCCA
CCTCTGACTTGAGCGTCGATTTTTGTGATGCTCGTCAGGGGGGCGGAGCCTATGGAAAAACGCCAGCAAC
GCGGCCTTTTTACGGTTCCTGGCCTTTTGCTGGCCTTTTGCTCACATGTTCTTTCCTGCGTTATCCCCTG
ATTCTGTGGGTGGAAGGGCTCGGAGTTGTGGTAATCTATGTATCCTGGTGGTCTCGCATTTGCGTATAGG
ATCACGGCAGAGAAACGAAACATGACAGAATGTTGACGAGGTGCTGTGTACCGTGGAAATTTGAAACTTT
ATGTCATTTCAGTGGTCCTAAAAATTAATACAGTTTACAAGCTTCGCATTCATCACTCGCTTTGGACGGC
TTTACATGTTTCGTAGAACAAGGGAGGTATCTGTTCGTACGAGATCGGTACGGAGGTTGACGTGGACCAT
CGACGGAGAGCACAAAGATGCAGCGCAAAGTGTTTTGCGAATCGGCACAAATATCATGAACACGGACCAG
GAGCGTGTTCAGCATGCGCCAACATACGAATTATTGTTTCGTGACACCGAATTTCCTTTGTCGTGAGTAA
AGCATTCTATATATTAGCTATTCGTCGACAGGTTGCAAAGTCCGATATAGTACAGTAGTTCTATTCAATA
GCCGGACATCAGATCGTTTCTCGAAATAGGATGAAACATTAATTGAAGTAACTGTAAAGACGTTTCGTCG
CATCAGCCGAACGAGCACATTCGCAGTCAATTTGAAAAGAGAAAATCCACAAATTGGGAGCAGACGAGGA
AATTACATAATCTGGGAAAAAGGAAATTCGTCAATCCGGCCTCGATCGAGGCCACAAAACATCAAAATCC
GGTTAACTGGAATTCCAAATATTTTGAGAAAATTCGGTATTTGGGATGAGCAGGGGTGAAATTTTCGCTA
TTTGGGAAAAATCACACTGTTTCTAAGTGTTTTTCTTCTCGCGGGAAATACTTTCTAAGTAGTATTTCTA
GTTAAGAACAACCCCATATCCTATGTTAGGTCACAAGGATTGTTTTCATGTGGTTATCCCTTCACATTCA
CAGTCAGTTGCCTCCAATGGTGAGGACTTGGAGACGGCATTGACCAATGCAAATGATTACTAATTTTCCT
ACGAACGAAAGTCAGCAACACAACTACTATGAAGCTAGCAATTAAAGAGATCTTCCCATCATTCAATACT
TTTCATGCTGCATGGTTTTGTCACAACCATGCACTTGATAAGAAATACCGGGTTTTAGAAAACAAAGCCA
GAAAGTGCTTTAGGGCCAACTGCTTTTTGGCACCTGCAACAAAGTGGAGAGGTGCCGAGTCAGTGTGCCA
GTGCCACATATATGCAACGCCCATGAAGAGACAGGATGGATGCTTCACAGGTGAATGGATAATCAACTCC
TTTCATAGTGGACATACCTGCTCTGACAATGAATGCGCACTCCTGAGACCTGAGACGAGACGAGACAGCC
TGAGAATGG
Features (pLannotate 1.2.2; 4 found; start..end, strand, type, name):
    227..259     +  misc_feature   MCS (fragment): pUC18/19 multiple cloning site
    260..376     +  CDS            tnpA (fragment): TN5P_ECOLX - Also known as tnp. Experimental evidence at protein level: Swiss-Prot protein existence level 1. Mediates transposition of transposon Tn5 by a 'cut and paste' mechanism. First, the monomeric transposase binds the 19 bp inverted DNA repeats flanking the transposon. Then, dimerization of the DNA- bound transposase creates a synaptic DNA complex. After nicking of the first DNA strand, excision of the transposon proceeds through a series of intermediates. The transposase then mediates the insertion of the transposon at a new site by strand transfer. The activity of the wild- type tran
    408..1196    +  CDS            aadA: S3AD_ECOLX - Experimental evidence at protein level: Swiss-Prot protein existence level 1. Mediates bacterial resistance to the antibiotics streptomycin and spectinomycin. From Escherichia coli.
   1290..1878    +  rep_origin     ori: high-copy-number ColE1/pMB1/pBR322/pUC origin of replication
