[The description below was written by a language model from this plasmid's Addgene catalogue record and pLannotate feature annotations shown in this document.]
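Description:
pL0_AC-51183 is a Level 0 part plasmid from the Universal Loop (uLoop) assembly system, a synthetic-biology toolkit for hierarchical, Type IIS-based DNA fabrication across kingdoms. It is built on the pL0R backbone and is maintained in E. coli as a high-copy plasmid. The feature table shows a ColE1/pUC-type origin of replication and an aadA gene, which confers spectinomycin (and streptomycin) resistance and matches the spectinomycin selection in the catalogue record. The annotation also picks up a short fragment of the pUC18/19 multiple cloning site and a small fragment resembling the Tn5 transposase coding sequence just upstream of aadA. The latter is most likely a remnant carried along with the resistance cassette rather than a functional element.

The payload is a 1,247 bp promoter region from gene 51183 of the marine diatom Phaeodactylum tricornutum, inserted by Gibson cloning. It has been "domesticated": internal SapI recognition sites were mutated away so the part is not cut during assembly reactions that rely on that enzyme. The part is flanked by the A and C overhangs of the assembly syntax, which define its position as a promoter module when it is released and ligated in order with coding and terminator parts to build a Level 1 transcription unit. The automated annotation of the 3,299 nt sequence does not label the promoter itself, which presumably lies in the unannotated portion of the plasmid. The record does not describe the identity of gene 51183 or the expression characteristics of its promoter. The plasmid is intended as a reusable regulatory part for building expression constructs, presumably for use in diatoms.
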