Addgene plasmid #202108: pL0_AC-51183
Purpose: Level 0 plasmid containing the promoter from gene 51183 from Phaeodactylum tricornutum with AC overhangs used to build a level 1 construct.
Depositing lab: Christopher Dupont. Depositing organization: J. Craig Venter Institute (JCVI). Publication: Universal loop assembly: open, efficient and cross-kingdom DNA fabrication. Pollak B, Matute T, Nunez I, Cerda A, Lopez C, Vargas V, Kan A, Bielinski V, von Dassow P, Dupont CL, Federici F. Synth Biol (Oxf). 2020;5(1):ysaa001. doi: 10.1093/synbio/ysaa001. Epub 2020 Feb 5. PubMed 32161816.
Backbone
  Vector backbone: pL0R
  Vector type: Synthetic Biology
Growth in bacteria
  Bacterial resistance: Spectinomycin, 50 μg/mL
  Growth temperature: 37°C
  Growth strain: DH5alpha
  Copy number: High Copy
Gene/Insert
  Gene/Insert name: 51183 promoter
  Species: Phaeodactylum tricornutum
  Insert size (bp): 1247
  Mutation: Promoter sequence mutated to remove sapI sites for domestication
  Cloning method: Gibson Cloning
How to cite: pL0_AC-51183 was a gift from Christopher Dupont (Addgene plasmid # 202108 ; http://n2t.net/addgene:202108 ; RRID:Addgene_202108)
